>Addgene plasmid #139867 | pLenti-X1-Neo-HA-CCPG1 | addgene full sequence | sequence record 275663 | Addgene NGS Result
AGGTGGCACTTTTCGGGGAAATGTGCGCGGAACCCCTATTTGTTTATTTTTCTAAATACATTCAAATATG
TATCCGCTCATGAGACAATAACCCTGATAAATGCTTCAATAATATTGAAAAAGGAAGAGTATGAGTATTC
AACATTTCCGTGTCGCCCTTATTCCCTTTTTTGCGGCATTTTGCCTTCCTGTTTTTGCTCACCCAGAAAC
GCTGGTGAAAGTAAAAGATGCTGAAGATCAGTTGGGTGCACGAGTGGGTTACATCGAACTGGATCTCAAC
AGCGGTAAGATCCTTGAGAGTTTTCGCCCCGAAGAACGTTTTCCAATGATGAGCACTTTTAAAGTTCTGC
TATGTGGCGCGGTATTATCCCGTATTGACGCCGGGCAAGAGCAACTCGGTCGCCGCATACACTATTCTCA
GAATGACTTGGTTGAGTACTCACCAGTCACAGAAAAGCATCTTACGGATGGCATGACAGTAAGAGAATTA
TGCAGTGCTGCCATAACCATGAGTGATAACACTGCGGCCAACTTACTTCTGACAACGATCGGAGGACCGA
AGGAGCTAACCGCTTTTTTGCACAACATGGGGGATCATGTAACTCGCCTTGATCGTTGGGAACCGGAGCT
GAATGAAGCCATACCAAACGACGAGCGTGACACCACGATGCCTGTAGCAATGGCAACAACGTTGCGCAAA
CTATTAACTGGCGAACTACTTACTCTAGCTTCCCGGCAACAATTAATAGACTGGATGGAGGCGGATAAAG
TTGCAGGACCACTTCTGCGCTCGGCCCTTCCGGCTGGCTGGTTTATTGCTGATAAATCTGGAGCCGGTGA
GCGTGGGTCTCGCGGTATCATTGCAGCACTGGGGCCAGATGGTAAGCCCTCCCGTATCGTAGTTATCTAC
ACGACGGGGAGTCAGGCAACTATGGATGAACGAAATAGACAGATCGCTGAGATAGGTGCCTCACTGATTA
AGCATTGGTAACTGTCAGACCAAGTTTACTCATATATACTTTAGATTGATTTAAAACTTCATTTTTAATT
TAAAAGGATCTAGGTGAAGATCCTTTTTGATAATCTCATGACCAAAATCCCTTAACGTGAGTTTTCGTTC
CACTGAGCGTCAGACCCCGTAGAAAAGATCAAAGGATCTTCTTGAGATCCTTTTTTTCTGCGCGTAATCT
GCTGCTTGCAAACAAAAAAACCACCGCTACCAGCGGTGGTTTGTTTGCCGGATCAAGAGCTACCAACTCT
TTTTCCGAAGGTAACTGGCTTCAGCAGAGCGCAGATACCAAATACTGTTCTTCTAGTGTAGCCGTAGTTA
GGCCACCACTTCAAGAACTCTGTAGCACCGCCTACATACCTCGCTCTGCTAATCCTGTTACCAGTGGCTG
CTGCCAGTGGCGATAAGTCGTGTCTTACCGGGTTGGACTCAAGACGATAGTTACCGGATAAGGCGCAGCG
GTCGGGCTGAACGGGGGGTTCGTGCACACAGCCCAGCTTGGAGCGAACGACCTACACCGAACTGAGATAC
CTACAGCGTGAGCTATGAGAAAGCGCCACGCTTCCCGAAGGGAGAAAGGCGGACAGGTATCCGGTAAGCG
GCAGGGTCGGAACAGGAGAGCGCACGAGGGAGCTTCCAGGGGGAAACGCCTGGTATCTTTATAGTCCTGT
CGGGTTTCGCCACCTCTGACTTGAGCGTCGATTTTTGTGATGCTCGTCAGGGGGGCGGAGCCTATGGAAA
AACGCCAGCAACGCGGCCTTTTTACGGTTCCTGGCCTTTTGCTGGCCTTTTGCTCACATGTTCTTTCCTG
CGTTATCCCCTGATTCTGTGGATAACCGTATTACCGCCTTTGAGTGAGCTGATACCGCTCGCCGCAGCCG
AACGACCGAGCGCAGCGAGTCAGTGAGCGAGGAAGCGGAAGAGCGCCCAATACGCAAACCGCCTCTCCCC
GCGCGTTGGCCGATTCATTAATGCAGCTGGCACGACAGGTTTCCCGACTGGAAAGCGGGCAGTGAGCGCA
ACGCAATTAATGTGAGTTAGCTCACTCATTAGGCACCCCAGGCTTTACACTTTATGCTTCCGGCTCGTAT
GTTGTGTGGAATTGTGAGCGGATAACAATTTCACACAGGAAACAGCTATGACCATGATTACGCCAAGCGC
GCAATTAACCCTCACTAAAGGGAACAAAAGCTGGAGCTGCAAGCTTAATGTAGTCTTATGCAATACTCTT
GTAGTCTTGCAACATGGTAACGATGAGTTAGCAACATGCCTTACAAGGAGAGAAAAAGCACCGTGCATGC
CGATTGGTGGAAGTAAGGTGGTACGATCGTGCCTTATTAGGAAGGCAACAGACGGGTCTGACATGGATTG
GACGAACCACTGAATTGCCGCATTGCAGAGATATTGTATTTAAGTGCCTAGCTCGATACATAAACGGGTC
TCTCTGGTTAGACCAGATCTGAGCCTGGGAGCTCTCTGGCTAACTAGGGAACCCACTGCTTAAGCCTCAA
TAAAGCTTGCCTTGAGTGCTTCAAGTAGTGTGTGCCCGTCTGTTGTGTGACTCTGGTAACTAGAGATCCC
TCAGACCCTTTTAGTCAGTGTGGAAAATCTCTAGCAGTGGCGCCCGAACAGGGACTTGAAAGCGAAAGGG
AAACCAGAGGAGCTCTCTCGACGCAGGACTCGGCTTGCTGAAGCGCGCACGGCAAGAGGCGAGGGGCGGC
GACTGGTGAGTACGCCAAAAATTTTGACTAGCGGAGGCTAGAAGGAGAGAGATGGGTGCGAGAGCGTCAG
TATTAAGCGGGGGAGAATTAGATCGCGATGGGAAAAAATTCGGTTAAGGCCAGGGGGAAAGAAAAAATAT
AAATTAAAACATATAGTATGGGCAAGCAGGGAGCTAGAACGATTCGCAGTTAATCCTGGCCTGTTAGAAA
CATCAGAAGGCTGTAGACAAATACTGGGACAGCTACAACCATCCCTTCAGACAGGATCAGAAGAACTTAG
ATCATTATATAATACAGTAGCAACCCTCTATTGTGTGCATCAAAGGATAGAGATAAAAGACACCAAGGAA
GCTTTAGACAAGATAGAGGAAGAGCAAAACAAAAGTAAGACCACCGCACAGCAAGCGGCCGCTGATCTTC
AGACCTGGAGGAGGAGATATGAGGGACAATTGGAGAAGTGAATTATATAAATATAAAGTAGTAAAAATTG
AACCATTAGGAGTAGCACCCACCAAGGCAAAGAGAAGAGTGGTGCAGAGAGAAAAAAGAGCAGTGGGAAT
AGGAGCTTTGTTCCTTGGGTTCTTGGGAGCAGCAGGAAGCACTATGGGCGCAGCGTCAATGACGCTGACG
GTACAGGCCAGACAATTATTGTCTGGTATAGTGCAGCAGCAGAACAATTTGCTGAGGGCTATTGAGGCGC
AACAGCATCTGTTGCAACTCACAGTCTGGGGCATCAAGCAGCTCCAGGCAAGAATCCTGGCTGTGGAAAG
ATACCTAAAGGATCAACAGCTCCTGGGGATTTGGGGTTGCTCTGGAAAACTCATTTGCACCACTGCTGTG
CCTTGGAATGCTAGTTGGAGTAATAAATCTCTGGAACAGATTTGGAATCACACGACCTGGATGGAGTGGG
ACAGAGAAATTAACAATTACACAAGCTTAATACACTCCTTAATTGAAGAATCGCAAAACCAGCAAGAAAA
GAATGAACAAGAATTATTGGAATTAGATAAATGGGCAAGTTTGTGGAATTGGTTTAACATAACAAATTGG
CTGTGGTATATAAAATTATTCATAATGATAGTAGGAGGCTTGGTAGGTTTAAGAATAGTTTTTGCTGTAC
TTTCTATAGTGAATAGAGTTAGGCAGGGATATTCACCATTATCGTTTCAGACCCACCTCCCAACCCCGAG
GGGACCCGACAGGCCCGAAGGAATAGAAGAAGAAGGTGGAGAGAGAGACAGAGACAGATCCATTCGATTA
GTGAACGGATCTCGACGGTATCGGTTAACTTTTAAAAGAAAAGGGGGGATTGGGGGGTACAGTGCAGGGG
AAAGAATAGTAGACATAATAGCAACAGACATACAAACTAAAGAATTACAAAAACAAATTACAAAATTCAA
AATTTTATCGTCCAGTGTGGTGGAATTCTGCAGATATCAACAAGTTTGTACAAAAAAGCAGGCTCCACCA
TGGGAACCGACATTGATTATTGACTAGGCTTTTGCAAAAAGCTTTGCAAAGATGGATAAAGTTTTAAACA
GAGAGGAATCTTTGCAGCTAATGGACCTTCTAGGTCTTGAAAGGAGTGGGAATTGGCTCCGGTGCCCGTC
AGTGGGCAGAGCGCACATCGCCCACAGTCCCCGAGAAGTTGGGGGGAGGGGTCGGCAATTGAACCGGTGC
CTAGAGAAGGTGGCGCGGGGTAAACTGGGAAAGTGATGTCGTGTACTGGCTCCGCCTTTTTCCCGAGGGT
GGGGGAGAACCGTATATAAGTGCAGTAGTCGCCGTGAACGTTCTTTTTCGCAACGGGTTTGCCGCCAGAA
CACAGGTAAGTGCCGTGTGTGGTTCCCGCGGGCCTGGCCTCTTTACGGGTTATGGCCCTTGCGTGCCTTG
AATTACTTCCACCTGGCTGCAGTACGTGATTCTTGATCCCGAGCTTCGGGTTGGAAGTGGGTGGGAGAGT
TCGAGGCCTTGCGCTTAAGGAGCCCCTTCGCCTCGTGCTTGAGTTGAGGCCTGGCCTGGGCGCTGGGGCC
GCCGCGTGCGAATCTGGTGGCACCTTCGCGCCTGTCTCGCTGCTTTCGATAAGTCTCTAGCCATTTAAAA
TTTTTGATGACCTGCTGCGACGCTTTTTTTCTGGCAAGATAGTCTTGTAAATGCGGGCCAAGATCTGCAC
ACTGGTATTTCGGTTTTTGGGGCCGCGGGCGGCGACGGGGCCCGTGCGTCCCAGCGCACATGTTCGGCGA
GGCGGGGCCTGCGAGCGCGGCCACCGAGAATCGGACGGGGGTAGTCTCAAGCTGGCCGGCCTGCTCTGGT
GCCTGGCCTCGCGCCGCCGTGTATCGCCCCGCCCTGGGCGGCAAGGCTGGCCCGGTCGGCACCAGTTGCG
TGAGCGGAAAGATGGCCGCTTCCCGGCCCTGCTGCAGGGAGCTCAAAATGGAGGACGCGGCGCTCGGGAG
AGCGGGCGGGTGAGTCACCCACACAAAGGAAAAGGGCCTTTCCGTCCTCAGCCGTCGCTTCATGTGACTC
CACGGAGTACCGGGCGCCGTCCAGGCACCTCGATTAGTTCTCGAGCTTTTGGAGTACGTCGTCTTTAGGT
TGGGGGGAGGGGTTTTATGCGATGGAGTTTCCCCACACTGAGTGGGTGGAGACTGAAGTTAGGCCAGCTT
GGCACTTGATGTAATTCTCCTTGGAATTTGCCCTTTTTGAGTTTGGATCTTGGTTCATTCTCAAGCCTCA
GACAGTGGTTCAAAGTTTTTTTCTTCCATTTCAGGTGTCGTGAGGAATTAGCTTGGTACTAATACGACTC
ACTATAGGGAGACCCAAGCTGGCTAGGTAAGCTTGGTACCGAGCTCGGATCCATGTACCCATACGATGTT
CCAGATTACGCTGGTGGATCTGGAGGTTCTGGTGGAATGTCTGAAAATTCCAGTGACAGTGATTCATCTT
GTGGTTGGACTGTCATCAGTCATGAGGGGTCAGATATAGAAATGTTGAATTCTGTGACCCCCACTGACAG
CTGTGAGCCCGCCCCAGAATGTTCATCTTTAGAGCAAGAGGAGCTTCAAGCATTGCAGATAGAGCAAGGA
GAAAGCAGCCAAAATGGCACAGTGCTTATGGAAGAAACTGCTTATCCAGCTTTGGAGGAAACCAGCTCAA
CAATTGAGGCAGAGGAACAAAAGATACCCGAAGACAGTATCTATATTGGAACTGCCAGTGATGATTCTGA
TATTGTTACCCTTGAGCCACCTAAGTTAGAAGAAATTGGAAATCAAGAAGTTGTCATTGTTGAAGAAGCA
CAGAGTTCAGAAGACTTTAACATGGGCTCTTCCTCTAGCAGCCAGTATACTTTCTGTCAGCCAGAAACTG
TATTTTCATCTCAGCCTAGTGATGATGAATCAAGTAGTGATGAAACCAGTAATCAGCCCAGTCCTGCCTT
TAGACGACGCCGTGCTAGGAAGAAGACCGTTTCTGCTTCAGAATCTGAAGACCGGCTAGTTGGTGAACAA
GAAACTGAACCTTCTAAGGAGTTGAGTAAACGTCAGTTCAGTAGTGGTCTCAATAAGTGTGTTATACTTG
CTTTGGTGATTGCAATCAGCATGGGATTTGGCCATTTCTATGGCACAATTCAGATTCAGAAGCGTCAACA
GTTAGTCAGAAAGATACATGAAGATGAATTGAATGATATGAAGGATTATCTTTCCCAGTGTCAACAGGAA
CAAGAATCTTTTATAGATTATAAGTCATTGAAAGAAAATCTTGCAAGGTGTTGGACACTTACTGAAGCAG
AGAAGATGTCCTTTGAAACTCAGAAAACGAACCTTGCTACAGAAAATCAGTATTTAAGAGTATCCCTGGA
GAAGGAAGAAAAAGCCTTATCCTCATTACAGGAAGAGTTAAACAAACTAAGAGAACAGATTAGAATATTG
GAAGATAAAGGGACAAGTACTGAATTAGTTAAAGAAAATCAGAAACTTAAGCAGCATTTGGAAGAGGAAA
AGCAGAAAAAACACAGCTTTCTTAGTCAAAGGGAGACTCTGTTGACAGAAGCAAAGATGCTAAAGAGAGA
ACTGGAGAGAGAACGACTAGTAACTACGGCTTTAAGGGGGGAACTCCAGCAGTTAAGTGGTAGTCAGTTA
CATGGCAAGTCAGATTCTCCCAATGTATATACTGAAAAAAAGGAAATAGCAATCTTACGGGAAAGACTCA
CTGAGCTGGAACGGAAGCTAACCTTCGAACAGCAGCGTTCTGATTTGTGGGAAAGATTGTATGTTGAGGC
AAAAGATCAAAATGGAAAACAAGGAACAGATGGAAAAAAGAAAGGGGGCAGAGGAAGCCACAGGGCTAAA
AATAAGTCAAAGGAAACATTTTTGGGTTCAGTTAAGGAAACATTTGATGCCATGAAGAATTCTACCAAGG
AGTTTGTAAGGCATCATAAAGAGAAAATTAAGCAGGCTAAAGAAGCTGTGAAGGAAAATCTGAAAAAATT
CTCAGATTCAGTTAAATCCACTTTCAGACACTTTAAAGATACCACCAAGAATATCTTTGATGAAAAGGGT
AATAAAAGATTTGGTGCTACAAAAGAAGCAGCTGAAAAACCAAGAACAGTTTTTAGTGACTATTTACATC
CACAGTATAAGGCACCTACAGAAAACCATCATAATAGAGGCCCTACTATGCAAAATGATGGAAGGAAAGA
AAAGCCAGTTCACTTTAAAGAATTCAGAAAAAATACAAATTCAAAGAAATGCAGTCCTGGGCATGATTGT
AGAGAAAATTCTCATTCTTTCAGAAAGGCTTGTTCTGGTGTATTTGATTGTGCTCAACAAGAGTCCATGA
GCCTTTTTAACACAGTGGTGAATCCTATAAGGATGGATGAATTTAGACAGATAATTCAAAGGTACATGTT
AAAAGAACTGGATACTTTTTGTCACTGGAACGAACTTGATCAGTTCATCAATAAGTTTTTCCTAAACGGT
GTCTTTATACATGATCAGAAGCTCTTCACTGACTTTGTTAATGATGTTAAAGATTATCTTAGAAACATGA
AGGAATATGAAGTAGATAATGATGGAGTATTTGAGAAGTTGGATGAATATATATATAGACACTTCTTTGG
TCACACTTTTTCCCCTCCATATGGACCCAGTCGACCTGATAAAAAGCAACGTATGGTAAATATTGAAAAC
TCCAGGCATCGAAAACAAGAGCAGAAGCACCTTCAGCCACAGCCTTATAAAAGGGAAGGTAAATGGCATA
AATATGGTCGCACTAATGGAAGACAAATGGCAAATCTTGAAATAGAATTGGGGCAATTACCTTTTGATCC
TCAATACTGATCTAGACCCAGCTTTCTTGTACAAAGTGGTTGATATCCAGCACAGTGGCGGCCGCTCGAC
AATCAACCTCTGGATTACAAAATTTGTGAAAGATTGACTGGTATTCTTAACTATGTTGCTCCTTTTACGC
TATGTGGATACGCTGCTTTAATGCCTTTGTATCATGCTATTGCTTCCCGTATGGCTTTCATTTTCTCCTC
CTTGTATAAATCCTGGTTGCTGTCTCTTTATGAGGAGTTGTGGCCCGTTGTCAGGCAACGTGGCGTGGTG
TGCACTGTGTTTGCTGACGCAACCCCCACTGGTTGGGGCATTGCCACCACCTGTCAGCTCCTTTCCGGGA
CTTTCGCTTTCCCCCTCCCTATTGCCACGGCGGAACTCATCGCCGCCTGCCTTGCCCGCTGCTGGACAGG
GGCTCGGCTGTTGGGCACTGACAATTCCGTGGTGTTGTCGGGGAAGCTGACGTCCTTTCCATGGCTGCTC
GCCTGTGTTGCCACCTGGATTCTGCGCGGGACGTCCTTCTGCTACGTCCCTTCGGCCCTCAATCCAGCGG
ACCTTCCTTCCCGCGGCCTGCTGCCGGCTCTGCGGCCTCTTCCGCGTCTTCGCCTTCGCCCTCAGACGAG
TCGGATCTCCCTTTGGGCCGCCTCCCCGCCTGGACCTGCAGGATTCTGCAGATATCCGGACTAGTGATCT
AATTCTACCGGGTAGGGGAGGCGCTTTTCCCAAGGCAGTCTGGAGCATGCGCTTTAGCAGCCCCGCTGGG
CACTTGGCGCTACACAAGTGGCCTCTGGCCTCGCACACATTCCACATCCACCGGTAGGCGCCAACCGGCT
CCGTTCTTTGGTGGCCCCTTCGCGCCACCTTCTACTCCTCCCCTAGTCAGGAAGTTCCCCCCCGCCCCGC
AGCTCGCGTCGTGCAGGACGTGACAAATGGAAGTAGCACGTCTCACTAGTCTCGTGCAGATGGACAGCAC
CGCTGAGCAATGGAAGCGGGTAGGCCTTTGGGGCAGCGGCCAATAGCAGCTTTGCTCCTTCGCTTTCTGG
GCTCAGAGGCTGGGAAGGGGTGGGTCCGGGGGCGGGCTCAGGGGCGGGCTCAGGGGCGGGGCGGGCGCCC
GAAGGTCCTCCGGAGGCCCGGCATTCTGCACGCTTCAAAAGCGCACGTCTGCCGCGCTGTTCTCCTCTTC
CTCATCTCCGGGCCTTTCGACCTGCAGCCAATATGGGATCGGCCATTGAACAAGATGGATTGCACGCAGG
TTCTCCGGCCGCTTGGGTGGAGAGGCTATTCGGCTATGACTGGGCACAACAGACAATCGGCTGCTCTGAT
GCCGCCGTGTTCCGGCTGTCAGCGCAGGGGCGCCCGGTTCTTTTTGTCAAGACCGACCTGTCCGGTGCCC
TGAATGAACTGCAGGACGAGGCAGCGCGGCTATCGTGGCTGGCCACGACGGGCGTTCCTTGCGCAGCTGT
GCTCGACGTTGTCACTGAAGCGGGAAGGGACTGGCTGCTATTGGGCGAAGTGCCGGGGCAGGATCTCCTG
TCATCTCACCTTGCTCCTGCCGAGAAAGTATCCATCATGGCTGATGCAATGCGGCGGCTGCATACGCTTG
ATCCGGCTACCTGCCCATTCGACCACCAAGCGAAACATCGCATCGAGCGAGCACGTACTCGGATGGAAGC
CGGTCTTGTCGATCAGGATGATCTGGACGAAGAGCATCAGGGGCTCGCGCCAGCCGAACTGTTCGCCAGG
CTCAAGGCGCGCATGCCCGACGGCGAGGATCTCGTCGTGACCCATGGCGATGCCTGCTTGCCGAATATCA
TGGTGGAAAATGGCCGCTTTTCTGGATTCATCGACTGTGGCCGGCTGGGTGTGGCGGACCGCTATCAGGA
CATAGCGTTGGCTACCCGTGATATTGCTGAAGAGCTTGGCGGCGAATGGGCTGACCGCTTCCTCGTGCTT
TACGGTATCGCCGCTCCCGATTCGCAGCGCATCGCCTTCTATCGCCTTCTTGACGAGTTCTTCTGAACGC
GTCGCCCGCCCCACGACCCGCAGCGCCCGACCGAAAGGAGCGCACGACCCCATGCATCTCGAGGGCCCGG
TACCTTTAAGACCAATGACTTACAAGGCAGCTGTAGATCTTAGCCACTTTTTAAAAGAAAAGGGGGGACT
GGAAGGGCTAGCTCACTCCCAACGAAGACAAGATCTGCTTTTTGCTTGTACTGGGTCTCTCTGGTTAGAC
CAGATCTGAGCCTGGGAGCTCTCTGGCTAACTAGGGAACCCACTGCTTAAGCCTCAATAAAGCTTGCCTT
GAGTGCTTCAAGTAGTGTGTGCCCGTCTGTTGTGTGACTCTGGTAACTAGAGATCCCTCAGACCCTTTTA
GTCAGTGTGGAAAATCTCTAGCAGTAGTAGTTCATGTCATCTTATTATTCAGTATTTATAACTTGCAAAG
AAATGAATATCAGAGAGTGAGAGGAACTTGTTTATTGCAGCTTATAATGGTTACAAATAAAGCAATAGCA
TCACAAATTTCACAAATAAAGCATTTTTTTCACTGCATTCTAGTTGTGGTTTGTCCAAACTCATCAATGT
ATCTTATCATGTCTGGCTCTAGCTATCCCGCCCCTAACTCCGCCCATCCCGCCCCTAACTCCGCCCAGTT
CCGCCCATTCTCCGCCCCATGGCTGACTAATTTTTTTTATTTATGCAGAGGCCGAGGCCGCCTCGGCCTC
TGAGCTATTCCAGAAGTAGTGAGGAGGCTTTTTTGGAGGCCTAGGGACGTACCCAATTCGCCCTATAGTG
AGTCGTATTACGCGCGCTCACTGGCCGTCGTTTTACAACGTCGTGACTGGGAAAACCCTGGCGTTACCCA
ACTTAATCGCCTTGCAGCACATCCCCCTTTCGCCAGCTGGCGTAATAGCGAAGAGGCCCGCACCGATCGC
CCTTCCCAACAGTTGCGCAGCCTGAATGGCGAATGGG
[124 nt withheld, positions 11028-11151]
C
[91 nt withheld, positions 11153-11243]
A
[49 nt withheld, positions 11245-11293]
CCTTTGACGTTGGAGTCCACGTTCTTT
[37 nt withheld, positions 11321-11357]
ACCCTATCTCGGTCTATTCTTTTGATTTATAAGGGATTTTGCCGATTTCGGCCTATTGGTTAAAAAATGA
GCTGATTTAACAAAAATTTAACGCGAATTTTAACAAAATATTAACGCTTACAATTT
Features (pLannotate 1.2.2; 33 found; start..end, strand, type, name):
     26..130     +  promoter       AmpR promoter: bla
    131..991     +  CDS            AmpR: β-lactamase; bla; confers resistance to ampicillin, carbenicillin, and related antibiotics
   1162..1750    +  rep_origin     ori: high-copy-number ColE1/pMB1/pBR322/pUC origin of replication
   1933..2025    +  CDS            lacI (fragment): lac repressor; lacI; The lac repressor binds to the lac operator to inhibit transcription in E. coli. This inhibition can be relieved by adding lactose or isopropyl-β-D-thiogalactopyranoside (IPTG).
   2038..2059    +  protein_bind   CAP binding site: CAP binding activates transcription in the presence of cAMP. E. coli catabolite activator protein
   2074..2104    +  promoter       lac promoter: promoter for the E. coli lac operon
   2108..2130    +  protein_bind   lac operator (fragment): The lac repressor binds to the lac operator to inhibit transcription in E. coli. This inhibition can be relieved by adding lactose or isopropyl-β-D-thiogalactopyranoside (IPTG). lac repressor encoded by lacI
   2173..2191    +  promoter       T3 promoter: promoter for bacteriophage T3 RNA polymerase
   2219..2445    +  promoter       RSV promoter: Rous sarcoma virus enhancer/promoter
   2446..2626    +  LTR            5' LTR (truncated): truncated 5' long terminal repeat (LTR) from HIV-1
   2673..2798    +  misc_feature   HIV-1 Ψ: packaging signal of human immunodeficiency virus type 1
   2782..3145    +  CDS            HIV-1 gag (fragment): gag protein from human immunodeficiency virus 1; gag
   3291..3524    +  misc_feature   RRE: The Rev response element (RRE) of HIV-1 allows for Rev-dependent mRNA export from the nucleus to the cytoplasm.
   3901..4001    +  CDS            Rev (fragment): human immunodeficiency virus 1 (HIV-1) Rev protein; rev; enhances nuclear export of unspliced and incompletely spliced viral mRNAs
   4020..4136    +  misc_feature   cPPT/CTS: central polypurine tract and central termination sequence of HIV-1
   4170..4194    +  protein_bind   attB1: mutant version of attB; recombination site for the Gateway® BP reaction BP Clonase™
   4209..4227    +  enhancer       CMV enhancer (fragment): human cytomegalovirus immediate early enhancer
   4252..4318    +  CDS            small t antigen (fragment): SV40 (simian virus 40) small t antigen
   4325..5503    +  promoter       EF-1α promoter: strong constitutive promoter for human elongation factor EF-1α
   5520..5538    +  promoter       T7 promoter: promoter for bacteriophage T7 RNA polymerase
   5586..5612    +  CDS            3xHA (fragment): three tandem HA epitope tags
   5637..7868    +  CDS            CCPG1: CCPG1_HUMAN - Also known as CCP8, CPR8, KIAA1254. Experimental evidence at protein level: Swiss-Prot protein existence level 1. Acts as an assembly platform for Rho protein signaling complexes. Limits guanine nucleotide exchange activity of MCF2L toward RHOA, which results in an inhibition of both its transcriptional activation ability and its transforming activity. Does not inhibit activity of MCF2L toward CDC42, or activity of MCF2 toward either RHOA or CDC42 (By similarity). May be involved in cell cycle regulation. From Homo sapiens (Human).
   8066..8090    -  protein_bind   attB2: mutant version of attB; recombination site for the Gateway® BP reaction BP Clonase™
   8121..8709    +  misc_feature   WPRE: woodchuck hepatitis virus posttranscriptional regulatory element
   8760..9259    +  promoter       PGK promoter: mouse phosphoglycerate kinase 1 promoter
   9273..10076   +  CDS            NeoR/KanR: aminoglycoside phosphotransferase from Tn5; aph(3')-II (or nptII); confers resistance to neomycin, kanamycin, and G418 (Geneticin®)
  10150..10287   +  CDS            nef (fragment): NEF_HV1LA - Experimental evidence at protein level: Swiss-Prot protein existence level 1. Extracellular Nef protein targets CD4(+) T-lymphocytes for apoptosis by interacting with CXCR4 surface receptors. From Human immunodeficiency virus type 1 group M subtype B (isolate Lai) (HIV-1).
  10273..10453   +  LTR            5' LTR (truncated): truncated 5' long terminal repeat (LTR) from HIV-1
  10525..10646   +  polyA_signal   SV40 poly(A) signal: SV40 polyadenylation signal
  10686..10821   +  rep_origin     SV40 ori: SV40 origin of replication
  10842..10860   -  promoter       T7 promoter: promoter for bacteriophage T7 RNA polymerase
  10868..11023   +  CDS            lacZα (fragment): LacZα fragment of β-galactosidase; lacZ fragment
  11028..11456   +  rep_origin     f1 ori (sequence partly withheld): f1 bacteriophage origin of replication; arrow indicates direction of (+) strand synthesis
