[The description below was written by a language model from this plasmid's Addgene catalogue record and pLannotate feature annotations shown in this document.]
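Description:
pLenti-X1-Neo-HA-CCPG1 is a lentiviral expression plasmid built on the pLenti-X1-Neo backbone for delivering HA-tagged human CCPG1 into mammalian cells. In bacteria it is maintained through a high-copy ColE1/pUC-type origin and selected with ampicillin via the β-lactamase gene. An f1 origin and remnants of a lac/lacZα cloning region are also annotated. The viral portion has a third-generation-style layout: an RSV promoter drives a truncated HIV-1 5' LTR, followed by the Ψ packaging signal with a partial gag sequence, the Rev response element for Rev-dependent export of the genomic RNA, and the cPPT/CTS, which aids nuclear import in transduced cells. A second truncated LTR lies at the 3' end, followed by an SV40 polyadenylation signal and SV40 origin. Packaging functions are not encoded and must be supplied in trans.

Between the LTRs, the EF-1α promoter drives constitutive expression of the CCPG1 coding sequence with an HA epitope at its N terminus. The annotation tool matches this tag as a fragment of a 3xHA element, and its short span is consistent with a single HA tag. The promoter and insert are flanked by attB1 and attB2 Gateway sites, although the insert itself was introduced by Gibson assembly. A WPRE downstream enhances transcript stability and expression. A separate mouse PGK promoter drives the NeoR/KanR gene, allowing G418 selection of stably transduced cells. The depositor notes an A196G mutation in CCPG1 that is not known to affect function. The associated publication reports a genome-wide ER-phagy screen, suggesting the construct was used for stable expression and HA-based detection of CCPG1 in that context, though the record does not describe specific experiments.
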