Addgene plasmid #139867: pLenti-X1-Neo-HA-CCPG1
Purpose: Lentiviral expression of HA-tagged human CCPG1
Depositing lab: Jacob Corn. Depositing organization: ETH Zurich (Swiss Federal Institute of Technology). Publication: A Genome-wide ER-phagy Screen Highlights Key Roles of Mitochondrial Metabolism and ER-Resident UFMylation. Liang JR, Lingeman E, Luong T, Ahmed S, Muhar M, Nguyen T, Olzmann JA, Corn JE. Cell. 2020 Mar 19;180(6):1160-1177.e20. doi: 10.1016/j.cell.2020.02.017. Epub 2020 Mar 10. PubMed 32160526.
Backbone
  Vector backbone: pLenti-X1-Neo
  Vector type: Lentiviral
  Selectable markers: Neomycin (select with G418)
Growth in bacteria
  Bacterial resistance: Ampicillin, 100 μg/mL
  Growth temperature: 37°C
  Growth strain: NEB Stable
  Copy number: High Copy
Gene/Insert
  Gene/Insert name: CCPG1
  Species: H. sapiens (human)
  Entrez Gene: CCPG1 (a.k.a. CPR8)
  Tag / fusion protein: HA (N terminal on insert)
  Cloning method: Gibson Cloning
Terms and licenses: Academic/Nonprofit Terms; Industry Terms: Not Available to Industry
Depositor comments: Please note: Plasmid contains an A196G mutation in CCPG1. This mutation is not known to affect plasmid function.
How to cite: pLenti-X1-Neo-HA-CCPG1 was a gift from Jacob Corn (Addgene plasmid # 139867 ; http://n2t.net/addgene:139867 ; RRID:Addgene_139867)
